>Addgene plasmid #19779 | FU-tet-o-hSox2 | depositor full sequence | sequence record 9373 | Author sequence
GTCGACGGATCGGGAGATCTCCCGATCCCCTATGGTGCACTCTCAGTACAATCTGCTCTGATGCCGCATA
GTTAAGCCAGTATCTGCTCCCTGCTTGTGTGTTGGAGGTCGCTGAGTAGTGCGCGAGCAAAATTTAAGCT
ACAACAAGGCAAGGCTTGACCGACAATTGCATGAAGAATCTGCTTAGGGTTAGGCGTTTTGCGCTGCTTC
GCGATGTACGGGCCAGATATACGCGTTGACATTGATTATTGACTAGTTATTAATAGTAATCAATTACGGG
GTCATTAGTTCATAGCCCATATATGGAGTTCCGCGTTACATAACTTACGGTAAATGGCCCGCCTGGCTGA
CCGCCCAACGACCCCCGCCCATTGACGTCAATAATGACGTATGTTCCCATAGTAACGCCAATAGGGACTT
TCCATTGACGTCAATGGGTGGAGTATTTACGGTAAACTGCCCACTTGGCAGTACATCAAGTGTATCATAT
GCCAAGTACGCCCCCTATTGACGTCAATGACGGTAAATGGCCCGCCTGGCATTATGCCCAGTACATGACC
TTATGGGACTTTCCTACTTGGCAGTACATCTACGTATTAGTCATCGCTATTACCATGGTGATGCGGTTTT
GGCAGTACATCAATGGGCGTGGATAGCGGTTTGACTCACGGGGATTTCCAAGTCTCCACCCCATTGACGT
CAATGGGAGTTTGTTTTGGCACCAAAATCAACGGGACTTTCCAAAATGTCGTAACAACTCCGCCCCATTG
ACGCAAATGGGCGGTAGGCGTGTACGGTGGGAGGTCTATATAAGCAGCGCGTTTTGCCTGTACTGGGTCT
CTCTGGTTAGACCAGATCTGAGCCTGGGAGCTCTCTGGCTAACTAGGGAACCCACTGCTTAAGCCTCAAT
AAAGCTTGCCTTGAGTGCTTCAAGTAGTGTGTGCCCGTCTGTTGTGTGACTCTGGTAACTAGAGATCCCT
CAGACCCTTTTAGTCAGTGTGGAAAATCTCTAGCAGTGGCGCCCGAACAGGGACTTGAAAGCGAAAGGGA
AACCAGAGGAGCTCTCTCGACGCAGGACTCGGCTTGCTGAAGCGCGCACGGCAAGAGGCGAGGGGCGGCG
ACTGGTGAGTACGCCAAAAATTTTGACTAGCGGAGGCTAGAAGGAGAGAGATGGGTGCGAGAGCGTCAGT
ATTAAGCGGGGGAGAATTAGATCGCGATGGGAAAAAATTCGGTTAAGGCCAGGGGGAAAGAAAAAATATA
AATTAAAACATATAGTATGGGCAAGCAGGGAGCTAGAACGATTCGCAGTTAATCCTGGCCTGTTAGAAAC
ATCAGAAGGCTGTAGACAAATACTGGGACAGCTACAACCATCCCTTCAGACAGGATCAGAAGAACTTAGA
TCATTATATAATACAGTAGCAACCCTCTATTGTGTGCATCAAAGGATAGAGATAAAAGACACCAAGGAAG
CTTTAGACAAGATAGAGGAAGAGCAAAACAAAAGTAAGACCACCGCACAGCAAGCGGCCGCTGATCTTCA
GACCTGGAGGAGGAGATATGAGGGACAATTGGAGAAGTGAATTATATAAATATAAAGTAGTAAAAATTGA
ACCATTAGGAGTAGCACCCACCAAGGCAAAGAGAAGAGTGGTGCAGAGAGAAAAAAGAGCAGTGGGAATA
GGAGCTTTGTTCCTTGGGTTCTTGGGAGCAGCAGGAAGCACTATGGGCGCAGCGTCAATGACGCTGACGG
TACAGGCCAGACAATTATTGTCTGGTATAGTGCAGCAGCAGAACAATTTGCTGAGGGCTATTGAGGCGCA
ACAGCATCTGTTGCAACTCACAGTCTGGGGCATCAAGCAGCTCCAGGCAAGAATCCTGGCTGTGGAAAGA
TACCTAAAGGATCAACAGCTCCTGGGGATTTGGGGTTGCTCTGGAAAACTCATTTGCACCACTGCTGTGC
CTTGGAATGCTAGTTGGAGTAATAAATCTCTGGAACAGATTTGGAATCACACGACCTGGATGGAGTGGGA
CAGAGAAATTAACAATTACACAAGCTTAATACACTCCTTAATTGAAGAATCGCAAAACCAGCAAGAAAAG
AATGAACAAGAATTATTGGAATTAGATAAATGGGCAAGTTTGTGGAATTGGTTTAACATAACAAATTGGC
TGTGGTATATAAAATTATTCATAATGATAGTAGGAGGCTTGGTAGGTTTAAGAATAGTTTTTGCTGTACT
TTCTATAGTGAATAGAGTTAGGCAGGGATATTCACCATTATCGTTTCAGACCCACCTCCCAACCCCGAGG
GGACCCGACAGGCCCGAAGGAATAGAAGAAGAAGGTGGAGAGAGAGACAGAGACAGATCCATTCGATTAG
TGAACGGATCGGCACTGCGTGCGCCAATTCTGCAGACAAATGGCAGTATTCATCCACAATTTTAAAAGAA
AAGGGGGGATTGGGGGGTACAGTGCAGGGGAAAGAATAGTAGACATAATAGCAACAGACATACAAACTAA
AGAATTACAAAAACAAATTACAAAAATTCAAAATTTTCGGGTTTATTACAGGGACAGCAGAGATCCAGTT
TGGTTATCGAGTTTACCACTCCCTATCAGTGATAGAGAAAAGTGAAAGTCGAGTTTACCACTCCCTATCA
GTGATAGAGAAAAGTGAAAGTCGAGTTTACCACTCCCTATCAGTGATAGAGAAAAGTGAAAGTCGAGTTT
ACCACTCCCTATCAGTGATAGAGAAAAGTGAAAGTCGAGTTTACCACTCCCTATCAGTGATAGAGAAAAG
TGAAAGTCGAGTTTACCACTCCCTATCAGTGATAGAGAAAAGTGAAAGTCGAGTTTACCACTCCCTATCA
GTGATAGAGAAAAGTGAAAGTCGAGCTCGGTACCCGGGTCGAGTAGGCGTGTACGGTGGGAGGCCTATAT
AAGCAGAGCTCGTTTAGTGAACCGTCAGATCGCCTGGAGACGCCATCCACGCTGTTTTGACCTCCATAGA
AGACACCGGGACCGATCCAGCCTCCGCGGCCCCGAATTCGCCACCATGTACAACATGATGGAGACGGAGC
TGAAGCCGCCGGGCCCGCAGCAAACTTCGGGGGGCGGCGGCGGCAACTCCACCGCGGCGGCGGCCGGCGG
CAACCAGAAAAACAGCCCGGACCGCGTCAAGCGGCCCATGAATGCCTTCATGGTGTGGTCCCGCGGGCAG
CGGCGCAAGATGGCCCAGGAGAACCCCAAGATGCACAACTCGGAGATCAGCAAGCGCCTGGGCGCCGAGT
GGAAACTTTTGTCGGAGACGGAGAAGCGGCCGTTCATCGACGAGGCTAAGCGGCTGCGAGCGCTGCACAT
GAAGGAGCACCCGGATTATAAATACCGGCCCCGGCGGAAAACCAAGACGCTCATGAAGAAGGATAAGTAC
ACGCTGCCCGGCGGGCTGCTGGCCCCCGGCGGCAATAGCATGGCGAGCGGGGTCGGGGTGGGCGCCGGCC
TGGGCGCGGGCGTGAACCAGCGCATGGACAGTTACGCGCACATGAACGGCTGGAGCAACGGCAGCTACAG
CATGATGCAGGACCAGCTGGGCTACCCGCAGCACCCGGGCCTCAATGCGCACGGCGCAGCGCAGATGCAG
CCCATGCACCGCTACGACGTGAGCGCCCTGCAGTACAACTCCATGACCAGCTCGCAGACCTACATGAACG
GCTCGCCCACCTACAGCATGTCCTACTCGCAGCAGGGCACCCCTGGCATGGCTCTTGGCTCCATGGGTTC
GGTGGTCAAGTCCGAGGCCAGCTCCAGCCCCCCTGTGGTTACCTCTTCCTCCCACTCCAGGGCGCCCTGC
CAGGCCGGGGACCTCCGGGACATGATCAGCATGTATCTCCCCGGCGCCGAGGTGCCGGAACCCGCCGCCC
CCAGCAGACTTCACATGTCCCAGCACTACCAGAGCGGCCCGGTGCCCGGCACGGCCATTAACGGCACACT
GCCCCTCTCACACATGTGAGAATTCGATATCAAGCTTATCGATAATCAACCTCTGGATTACAAAATTTGT
GAAAGATTGACTGGTATTCTTAACTATGTTGCTCCTTTTACGCTATGTGGATACGCTGCTTTAATGCCTT
TGTATCATGCTATTGCTTCCCGTATGGCTTTCATTTTCTCCTCCTTGTATAAATCCTGGTTGCTGTCTCT
TTATGAGGAGTTGTGGCCCGTTGTCAGGCAACGTGGCGTGGTGTGCACTGTGTTTGCTGACGCAACCCCC
ACTGGTTGGGGCATTGCCACCACCTGTCAGCTCCTTTCCGGGACTTTCGCTTTCCCCCTCCCTATTGCCA
CGGCGGAACTCATCGCCGCCTGCCTTGCCCGCTGCTGGACAGGGGCTCGGCTGTTGGGCACTGACAATTC
CGTGGTGTTGTCGGGGAAATCATCGTCCTTTCCTTGGCTGCTCGCCTGTGTTGCCACCTGGATTCTGCGC
GGGACGTCCTTCTGCTACGTCCCTTCGGCCCTCAATCCAGCGGACCTTCCTTCCCGCGGCCTGCTGCCGG
CTCTGCGGCCTCTTCCGCGTCTTCGCCTTCGCCCTCAGACGAGTCGGATCTCCCTTTGGGCCGCCTCCCC
GCATCGATACCGTCGACCTCGAGACCTAGAAAAACATGGAGCAATCACAAGTAGCAATACAGCAGCTACC
AATGCTGATTGTGCCTGGCTAGAAGCACAAGAGGAGGAGGAGGTGGGTTTTCCAGTCACACCTCAGGTAC
CTTTAAGACCAATGACTTACAAGGCAGCTGTAGATCTTAGCCACTTTTTAAAAGAAAAGGGGGGACTGGA
AGGGCTAATTCACTCCCAACGAAGACAAGATATCCTTGATCTGTGGATCTACCACACACAAGGCTACTTC
CCTGATTGGCAGAACTACACACCAGGGCCAGGGATCAGATATCCACTGACCTTTGGATGGTGCTACAAGC
TAGTACCAGTTGAGCAAGAGAAGGTAGAAGAAGCCAATGAAGGAGAGAACACCCGCTTGTTACACCCTGT
GAGCCTGCATGGGATGGATGACCCGGAGAGAGAAGTATTAGAGTGGAGGTTTGACAGCCGCCTAGCATTT
CATCACATGGCCCGAGAGCTGCATCCGGACTGTACTGGGTCTCTCTGGTTAGACCAGATCTGAGCCTGGG
AGCTCTCTGGCTAACTAGGGAACCCACTGCTTAAGCCTCAATAAAGCTTGCCTTGAGTGCTTCAAGTAGT
GTGTGCCCGTCTGTTGTGTGACTCTGGTAACTAGAGATCCCTCAGACCCTTTTAGTCAGTGTGGAAAATC
TCTAGCAGGGCCCGTTTAAACCCGCTGATCAGCCTCGACTGTGCCTTCTAGTTGCCAGCCATCTGTTGTT
TGCCCCTCCCCCGTGCCTTCCTTGACCCTGGAAGGTGCCACTCCCACTGTCCTTTCCTAATAAAATGAGG
AAATTGCATCGCATTGTCTGAGTAGGTGTCATTCTATTCTGGGGGGTGGGGTGGGGCAGGACAGCAAGGG
GGAGGATTGGGAAGACAATAGCAGGCATGCTGGGGATGCGGTGGGCTCTATGGCTTCTGAGGCGGAAAGA
ACCAGCTGGGGCTCTAGGGGGTATCCCC
[124 nt withheld, positions 5629-5752]
C
[91 nt withheld, positions 5754-5844]
A
[49 nt withheld, positions 5846-5894]
CCTTTGACGTTGGAGTCCACGTTCTTT
[37 nt withheld, positions 5922-5958]
ACCCTATCTCGGTCTATTCTTTTGATTTATAAGGGATTTTGCCGATTTCGGCCTATTGGTTAAAAAATGA
GCTGATTTAACAAAAATTTAACGCGAATTAATTCTGTGGAATGTGTGTCAGTTAGGGTGTGGAAAGTCCC
CAGGCTCCCCAGCAGGCAGAAGTATGCAAAGCATGCATCTCAATTAGTCAGCAACCAGGTGTGGAAAGTC
CCCAGGCTCCCCAGCAGGCAGAAGTATGCAAAGCATGCATCTCAATTAGTCAGCAACCATAGTCCCGCCC
CTAACTCCGCCCATCCCGCCCCTAACTCCGCCCAGTTCCGCCCATTCTCCGCCCCATGGCTGACTAATTT
TTTTTATTTATGCAGAGGCCGAGGCCGCCTCTGCCTCTGAGCTATTCCAGAAGTAGTGAGGAGGCTTTTT
TGGAGGCCTAGGCTTTTGCAAAAAGCTCCCGGGAGCTTGTATATCCATTTTCGGATCTGATCAGCACGTG
TTGACAATTAATCATCGGCATAGTATATCGGCATAGTATAATACGACAAGGTGAGGAACTAAACCATGGC
CAAGTTGACCAGTGCCGTTCCGGTGCTCACCGCGCGCGACGTCGCCGGAGCGGTCGAGTTCTGGACCGAC
CGGCTCGGGTTCTCCCGGGACTTCGTGGAGGACGACTTCGCCGGTGTGGTCCGGGACGACGTGACCCTGT
TCATCAGCGCGGTCCAGGACCAGGTGGTGCCGGACAACACCCTGGCCTGGGTGTGGGTGCGCGGCCTGGA
CGAGCTGTACGCCGAGTGGTCGGAGGTCGTGTCCACGAACTTCCGGGACGCCTCCGGGCCGGCCATGACC
GAGATCGGCGAGCAGCCGTGGGGGCGGGAGTTCGCCCTGCGCGACCCGGCCGGCAACTGCGTGCACTTCG
TGGCCGAGGAGCAGGACTGACACGTGCTACGAGATTTCGATTCCACCGCCGCCTTCTATGAAAGGTTGGG
CTTCGGAATCGTTTTCCGGGACGCCGGCTGGATGATCCTCCAGCGCGGGGATCTCATGCTGGAGTTCTTC
GCCCACCCCAACTTGTTTATTGCAGCTTATAATGGTTACAAATAAAGCAATAGCATCACAAATTTCACAA
ATAAAGCATTTTTTTCACTGCATTCTAGTTGTGGTTTGTCCAAACTCATCAATGTATCTTATCATGTCTG
TATACCGTCGACCTCTAGCTAGAGCTTGGCGTAATCATGGTCATAGCTGTTTCCTGTGTGAAATTGTTAT
CCGCTCACAATTCCACACAACATACGAGCCGGAAGCATAAAGTGTAAAGCCTGGGGTGCCTAATGAGTGA
GCTAACTCACATTAATTGCGTTGCGCTCACTGCCCGCTTTCCAGTCGGGAAACCTGTCGTGCCAGCTGCA
TTAATGAATCGGCCAACGCGCGGGGAGAGGCGGTTTGCGTATTGGGCGCTCTTCCGCTTCCTCGCTCACT
GACTCGCTGCGCTCGGTCGTTCGGCTGCGGCGAGCGGTATCAGCTCACTCAAAGGCGGTAATACGGTTAT
CCACAGAATCAGGGGATAACGCAGGAAAGAACATGTGAGCAAAAGGCCAGCAAAAGGCCAGGAACCGTAA
AAAGGCCGCGTTGCTGGCGTTTTTCCATAGGCTCCGCCCCCCTGACGAGCATCACAAAAATCGACGCTCA
AGTCAGAGGTGGCGAAACCCGACAGGACTATAAAGATACCAGGCGTTTCCCCCTGGAAGCTCCCTCGTGC
GCTCTCCTGTTCCGACCCTGCCGCTTACCGGATACCTGTCCGCCTTTCTCCCTTCGGGAAGCGTGGCGCT
TTCTCATAGCTCACGCTGTAGGTATCTCAGTTCGGTGTAGGTCGTTCGCTCCAAGCTGGGCTGTGTGCAC
GAACCCCCCGTTCAGCCCGACCGCTGCGCCTTATCCGGTAACTATCGTCTTGAGTCCAACCCGGTAAGAC
ACGACTTATCGCCACTGGCAGCAGCCACTGGTAACAGGATTAGCAGAGCGAGGTATGTAGGCGGTGCTAC
AGAGTTCTTGAAGTGGTGGCCTAACTACGGCTACACTAGAAGAACAGTATTTGGTATCTGCGCTCTGCTG
AAGCCAGTTACCTTCGGAAAAAGAGTTGGTAGCTCTTGATCCGGCAAACAAACCACCGCTGGTAGCGGTG
GTTTTTTTGTTTGCAAGCAGCAGATTACGCGCAGAAAAAAAGGATCTCAAGAAGATCCTTTGATCTTTTC
TACGGGGTCTGACGCTCAGTGGAACGAAAACTCACGTTAAGGGATTTTGGTCATGAGATTATCAAAAAGG
ATCTTCACCTAGATCCTTTTAAATTAAAAATGAAGTTTTAAATCAATCTAAAGTATATATGAGTAAACTT
GGTCTGACAGTTACCAATGCTTAATCAGTGAGGCACCTATCTCAGCGATCTGTCTATTTCGTTCATCCAT
AGTTGCCTGACTCCCCGTCGTGTAGATAACTACGATACGGGAGGGCTTACCATCTGGCCCCAGTGCTGCA
ATGATACCGCGAGACCCACGCTCACCGGCTCCAGATTTATCAGCAATAAACCAGCCAGCCGGAAGGGCCG
AGCGCAGAAGTGGTCCTGCAACTTTATCCGCCTCCATCCAGTCTATTAATTGTTGCCGGGAAGCTAGAGT
AAGTAGTTCGCCAGTTAATAGTTTGCGCAACGTTGTTGCCATTGCTACAGGCATCGTGGTGTCACGCTCG
TCGTTTGGTATGGCTTCATTCAGCTCCGGTTCCCAACGATCAAGGCGAGTTACATGATCCCCCATGTTGT
GCAAAAAAGCGGTTAGCTCCTTCGGTCCTCCGATCGTTGTCAGAAGTAAGTTGGCCGCAGTGTTATCACT
CATGGTTATGGCAGCACTGCATAATTCTCTTACTGTCATGCCATCCGTAAGATGCTTTTCTGTGACTGGT
GAGTACTCAACCAAGTCATTCTGAGAATAGTGTATGCGGCGACCGAGTTGCTCTTGCCCGGCGTCAATAC
GGGATAATACCGCGCCACATAGCAGAACTTTAAAAGTGCTCATCATTGGAAAACGTTCTTCGGGGCGAAA
ACTCTCAAGGATCTTACCGCTGTTGAGATCCAGTTCGATGTAACCCACTCGTGCACCCAACTGATCTTCA
GCATCTTTTACTTTCACCAGCGTTTCTGGGTGAGCAAAAACAGGAAGGCAAAATGCCGCAAAAAAGGGAA
TAAGGGCGACACGGAAATGTTGAATACTCATACTCTTCCTTTTTCAATATTATTGAAGCATTTATCAGGG
TTATTGTCTCATGAGCGGATACATATTTGAATGTATTTAGAAAAATAAACAAATAGGGGTTCCGCGCACA
TTTCCCCGAAAAGTGCCACCTGAC
Features (pLannotate 1.2.2; 32 found; start..end, strand, type, name):
     31..83      -  misc_feature   bom (fragment): basis of mobility region from pBR322
    238..617     +  enhancer       CMV enhancer: human cytomegalovirus immediate early enhancer
    618..817     +  promoter       CMV promoter: human cytomegalovirus (CMV) immediate early promoter
    835..1015    +  LTR            5' LTR (truncated): truncated 5' long terminal repeat (LTR) from HIV-1
   1062..1187    +  misc_feature   HIV-1 Ψ: packaging signal of human immunodeficiency virus type 1
   1171..1534    +  CDS            HIV-1 gag (fragment): gag protein from human immunodeficiency virus 1; gag
   1680..1913    +  misc_feature   RRE: The Rev response element (RRE) of HIV-1 allows for Rev-dependent mRNA export from the nucleus to the cytoplasm.
   2290..2390    +  CDS            Rev (fragment): human immunodeficiency virus 1 (HIV-1) Rev protein; rev; enhances nuclear export of unspliced and incompletely spliced viral mRNAs
   2440..2557    +  misc_feature   cPPT/CTS: central polypurine tract and central termination sequence of HIV-1
   2610..2880    +  protein_bind   tetracycline response element: contains seven copies of the tetracycline operator tetO tetracycline repressor TetR
   2891..2908    +  misc_feature   MCS (fragment): pUC18/19 multiple cloning site
   2913..2950    +  promoter       minimal CMV promoter: human cytomegalovirus (CMV) immediate early promoter
   3056..4006    +  CDS            SOX2: SOX2_HUMAN - Experimental evidence at protein level: Swiss-Prot protein existence level 1. Transcription factor that forms a trimeric complex with OCT4 on DNA and controls the expression of a number of genes involved in embryonic development such as YES1, FGF4, UTF1 and ZFP206 (By similarity). Binds to the proximal enhancer region of NANOG (By similarity). Critical for early embryogenesis and for embryonic stem cell pluripotency (PubMed:18035408). Downstream SRRT target that mediates the promotion of neural stem cell self-renewal (By similarity). Keeps neural cells undifferentiated by countera
   4010..4034    +  misc_feature   MCS (fragment): pBluescript multiple cloning site
   4034..4622    +  misc_feature   WPRE: woodchuck hepatitis virus posttranscriptional regulatory element
   4559..5140    +  CDS            nef (fragment): NEF_HV1H2 - Experimental evidence at protein level: Swiss-Prot protein existence level 1. Extracellular Nef protein targets CD4(+) T-lymphocytes for apoptosis by interacting with CXCR4 surface receptors. From Human immunodeficiency virus type 1 group M subtype B (isolate HXB2) (HIV-1).
   5147..5327    +  LTR            5' LTR (truncated): truncated 5' long terminal repeat (LTR) from HIV-1
   5359..5583    +  polyA_signal   bGH poly(A) signal: bovine growth hormone polyadenylation signal
   5587..5608    +  promoter       SV40 promoter (fragment): SV40 enhancer and early promoter
   5629..6057    +  rep_origin     f1 ori (sequence partly withheld): f1 bacteriophage origin of replication; arrow indicates direction of (+) strand synthesis
   6071..6400    +  promoter       SV40 promoter: SV40 enhancer and early promoter
   6448..6495    +  promoter       EM7 promoter: synthetic bacterial promoter&nbsp
   6514..6888    +  CDS            BleoR: antibiotic-binding protein; Sh ble from Streptoalloteichus hindustanus; confers resistance to bleomycin, phleomycin, and Zeocin™
   6898..7023    +  CDS            ble (fragment): BLE_KLEPN - Experimental evidence at protein level: Swiss-Prot protein existence level 1. Binding protein with a strong affinity to the bleomycin family of antibiotics. Binds to CL990; an antimitotic-antibiotic compound. From Klebsiella pneumoniae.
   7018..7139    +  polyA_signal   SV40 poly(A) signal: SV40 polyadenylation signal
   7212..7228    -  protein_bind   lac operator: The lac repressor binds to the lac operator to inhibit transcription in E. coli. This inhibition can be relieved by adding lactose or isopropyl-β-D-thiogalactopyranoside (IPTG). lac repressor encoded by lacI
   7236..7266    -  promoter       lac promoter: promoter for the E. coli lac operon
   7281..7302    -  protein_bind   CAP binding site: CAP binding activates transcription in the presence of cAMP. E. coli catabolite activator protein
   7315..7407    -  CDS            lacI (fragment): lac repressor; lacI; The lac repressor binds to the lac operator to inhibit transcription in E. coli. This inhibition can be relieved by adding lactose or isopropyl-β-D-thiogalactopyranoside (IPTG).
   7590..8178    -  rep_origin     ori: high-copy-number ColE1/pMB1/pBR322/pUC origin of replication
   8349..9209    -  CDS            AmpR: β-lactamase; bla; confers resistance to ampicillin, carbenicillin, and related antibiotics
   9210..9314    -  promoter       AmpR promoter: bla
