>Addgene plasmid #19779 | FU-tet-o-hSox2 | addgene full sequence | sequence record 339887 | Addgene NGS Result
GTCGACGGATCGGGAGATCTCCCGATCCCCTATGGTGCACTCTCAGTACAATCTGCTCTGATGCCGCATA
GTTAAGCCAGTATCTGCTCCCTGCTTGTGTGTTGGAGGTCGCTGAGTAGTGCGCGAGCAAAATTTAAGCT
ACAACAAGGCAAGGCTTGACCGACAATTGCATGAAGAATCTGCTTAGGGTTAGGCGTTTTGCGCTGCTTC
GCGATGTACGGGCCAGATATACGCGTTGACATTGATTATTGACTAGTTATTAATAGTAATCAATTACGGG
GTCATTAGTTCATAGCCCATATATGGAGTTCCGCGTTACATAACTTACGGTAAATGGCCCGCCTGGCTGA
CCGCCCAACGACCCCCGCCCATTGACGTCAATAATGACGTATGTTCCCATAGTAACGCCAATAGGGACTT
TCCATTGACGTCAATGGGTGGAGTATTTACGGTAAACTGCCCACTTGGCAGTACATCAAGTGTATCATAT
GCCAAGTACGCCCCCTATTGACGTCAATGACGGTAAATGGCCCGCCTGGCATTATGCCCAGTACATGACC
TTATGGGACTTTCCTACTTGGCAGTACATCTACGTATTAGTCATCGCTATTACCATGGTGATGCGGTTTT
GGCAGTACATCAATGGGCGTGGATAGCGGTTTGACTCACGGGGATTTCCAAGTCTCCACCCCATTGACGT
CAATGGGAGTTTGTTTTGGCACCAAAATCAACGGGACTTTCCAAAATGTCGTAACAACTCCGCCCCATTG
ACGCAAATGGGCGGTAGGCGTGTACGGTGGGAGGTCTATATAAGCAGCGCGTTTTGCCTGTACTGGGTCT
CTCTGGTTAGACCAGATCTGAGCCTGGGAGCTCTCTGGCTAACTAGGGAACCCACTGCTTAAGCCTCAAT
AAAGCTTGCCTTGAGTGCTTCAAGTAGTGTGTGCCCGTCTGTTGTGTGACTCTGGTAACTAGAGATCCCT
CAGACCCTTTTAGTCAGTGTGGAAAATCTCTAGCAGTGGCGCCCGAACAGGGACTTGAAAGCGAAAGGGA
AACCAGAGGAGCTCTCTCGACGCAGGACTCGGCTTGCTGAAGCGCGCACGGCAAGAGGCGAGGGGCGGCG
ACTGGTGAGTACGCCAAAAATTTTGACTAGCGGAGGCTAGAAGGAGAGAGATGGGTGCGAGAGCGTCAGT
ATTAAGCGGGGGAGAATTAGATCGCGATGGGAAAAAATTCGGTTAAGGCCAGGGGGAAAGAAAAAATATA
AATTAAAACATATAGTATGGGCAAGCAGGGAGCTAGAACGATTCGCAGTTAATCCTGGCCTGTTAGAAAC
ATCAGAAGGCTGTAGACAAATACTGGGACAGCTACAACCATCCCTTCAGACAGGATCAGAAGAACTTAGA
TCATTATATAATACAGTAGCAACCCTCTATTGTGTGCATCAAAGGATAGAGATAAAAGACACCAAGGAAG
CTTTAGACAAGATAGAGGAAGAGCAAAACAAAAGTAAGACCACCGCACAGCAAGCGGCCGCTGATCTTCA
GACCTGGAGGAGGAGATATGAGGGACAATTGGAGAAGTGAATTATATAAATATAAAGTAGTAAAAATTGA
ACCATTAGGAGTAGCACCCACCAAGGCAAAGAGAAGAGTGGTGCAGAGAGAAAAAAGAGCAGTGGGAATA
GGAGCTTTGTTCCTTGGGTTCTTGGGAGCAGCAGGAAGCACTATGGGCGCAGCGTCAATGACGCTGACGG
TACAGGCCAGACAATTATTGTCTGGTATAGTGCAGCAGCAGAACAATTTGCTGAGGGCTATTGAGGCGCA
ACAGCATCTGTTGCAACTCACAGTCTGGGGCATCAAGCAGCTCCAGGCAAGAATCCTGGCTGTGGAAAGA
TACCTAAAGGATCAACAGCTCCTGGGGATTTGGGGTTGCTCTGGAAAACTCATTTGCACCACTGCTGTGC
CTTGGAATGCTAGTTGGAGTAATAAATCTCTGGAACAGATTTGGAATCACACGACCTGGATGGAGTGGGA
CAGAGAAATTAACAATTACACAAGCTTAATACACTCCTTAATTGAAGAATCGCAAAACCAGCAAGAAAAG
AATGAACAAGAATTATTGGAATTAGATAAATGGGCAAGTTTGTGGAATTGGTTTAACATAACAAATTGGC
TGTGGTATATAAAATTATTCATAATGATAGTAGGAGGCTTGGTAGGTTTAAGAATAGTTTTTGCTGTACT
TTCTATAGTGAATAGAGTTAGGCAGGGATATTCACCATTATCGTTTCAGACCCACCTCCCAACCCCGAGG
GGACCCGACAGGCCCGAAGGAATAGAAGAAGAAGGTGGAGAGAGAGACAGAGACAGATCCATTCGATTAG
TGAACGGATCGGCACTGCGTGCGCCAATTCTGCAGACAAATGGCAGTATTCATCCACAATTTTAAAAGAA
AAGGGGGGATTGGGGGGTACAGTGCAGGGGAAAGAATAGTAGACATAATAGCAACAGACATACAAACTAA
AGAATTACAAAAACAAATTACAAAAATTCAAAATTTTCGGGTTTATTACAGGGACAGCAGAGATCCAGTT
TGGTTATCGAGTTTACCACTCCCTATCAGTGATAGAGAAAAGTGAAAGTCGAGTTTACCACTCCCTATCA
GTGATAGAGAAAAGTGAAAGTCGAGTTTACCACTCCCTATCAGTGATAGAGAAAAGTGAAAGTCGAGTTT
ACCACTCCCTATCAGTGATAGAGAAAAGTGAAAGTCGAGCTCGGTACCCGGGTCGAGGTAGGCGTGTACG
GTGGGAGGCCTATATAAGCAGAGCTCGTTTAGTGAACCGTCAGATCGCCTGGAGACGCCATCCACGCTGT
TTTGACCTCCATAGAAGACACCGGGACCGATCCAGCCTCCGCGGCCCCGAATTCGCCACCATGTACAACA
TGATGGAGACGGAGCTGAAGCCGCCGGGCCCGCAGCAAACTTCGGGGGGCGGCGGCGGCAACTCCACCGC
GGCGGCGGCCGGCGGCAACCAGAAAAACAGCCCGGACCGCGTCAAGCGGCCCATGAATGCCTTCATGGTG
TGGTCCCGCGGGCAGCGGCGCAAGATGGCCCAAGAGAACCCCAAGATGCACAACTCGGAGATCAGCAAGC
GCCTGGGCGCCGAGTGGAAACTTTTGTCGGAGACGGAGAAGCGGCCGTTCATCGACGAGGCTAAGCGGCT
GCGAGCGCTGCACATGAAGGAGCACCCGGATTATAAATACCGGCCCCGGCGGAAAACCAAGACGCTCATG
AAGAAGGATAAGTACACGCTGCCCGGCGGGCTGCTGGCCCCCGGCGGCAATAGCATGGCGAGCGGGGTCG
GGGTGGGCGCCGGCCTGGGCGCGGGCGTGAACCAGCGCATGGACAGTTACGCGCACATGAACGGCTGGAG
CAACGGCAGCTACAGCATGATGCAGGACCAGCTGGGCTACCCGCAGCACCCGGGCCTCAATGCGCACGGC
GCAGCGCAGATGCAGCCCATGCACCGCTACGACGTGAGCGCCCTGCAGTACAACTCCATGACCAGCTCGC
AGACCTACATGAACGGCTCGCCCACCTACAGCATGTCCTACTCGCAGCAGGGCACCCCTGGCATGGCTCT
TGGCTCCATGGGTTCGGTGGTCAAGTCCGAGGCCAGCTCCAGCCCCCCTGTGGTTACCTCTTCCTCCCAC
TCCAGGGCGCCCTGCCAGGCCGGGGACCTCCGGGACATGATCAGCATGTATCTCCCCGGCGCCGAGGTGC
CGGAACCCGCCGCCCCCAGCAGACTTCACATGTCCCAGCACTACCAGAGCGGCCCGGTGCCCGGCACGGC
CATTAACGGCACACTGCCCCTCTCACACATGTGAGAATTCGATATCAAGCTTATCGATAATCAACCTCTG
GATTACAAAATTTGTGAAAGATTGACTGGTATTCTTAACTATGTTGCTCCTTTTACGCTATGTGGATACG
CTGCTTTAATGCCTTTGTATCATGCTATTGCTTCCCGTATGGCTTTCATTTTCTCCTCCTTGTATAAATC
CTGGTTGCTGTCTCTTTATGAGGAGTTGTGGCCCGTTGTCAGGCAACGTGGCGTGGTGTGCACTGTGTTT
GCTGACGCAACCCCCACTGGTTGGGGCATTGCCACCACCTGTCAGCTCCTTTCCGGGACTTTCGCTTTCC
CCCTCCCTATTGCCACGGCGGAACTCATCGCCGCCTGCCTTGCCCGCTGCTGGACAGGGGCTCGGCTGTT
GGGCACTGACAATTCCGTGGTGTTGTCGGGGAAATCATCGTCCTTTCCTTGGCTGCTCGCCTGTGTTGCC
ACCTGGATTCTGCGCGGGACGTCCTTCTGCTACGTCCCTTCGGCCCTCAATCCAGCGGACCTTCCTTCCC
GCGGCCTGCTGCCGGCTCTGCGGCCTCTTCCGCGTCTTCGCCTTCGCCCTCAGACGAGTCGGATCTCCCT
TTGGGCCGCCTCCCCGCATCGATACCGTCGACCTCGAGACCTAGAAAAACATGGAGCAATCACAAGTAGC
AATACAGCAGCTACCAATGCTGATTGTGCCTGGCTAGAAGCACAAGAGGAGGAGGAGGTGGGTTTTCCAG
TCACACCTCAGGTACCTTTAAGACCAATGACTTACAAGGCAGCTGTAGATCTTAGCCACTTTTTAAAAGA
AAAGGGGGGACTGGAAGGGCTAATTCACTCCCAACGAAGACAAGATATCCTTGATCTGTGGATCTACCAC
ACACAAGGCTACTTCCCTGATTGGCAGAACTACACACCAGGGCCAGGGATCAGATATCCACTGACCTTTG
GATGGTGCTACAAGCTAGTACCAGTTGAGCAAGAGAAGGTAGAAGAAGCCAATGAAGGAGAGAACACCCG
CTTGTTACACCCTGTGAGCCTGCATGGGATGGATGACCCGGAGAGAGAAGTATTAGAGTGGAGGTTTGAC
AGCCGCCTAGCATTTCATCACATGGCCCGAGAGCTGCATCCGGACTGTACTGGGTCTCTCTGGTTAGACC
AGATCTGAGCCTGGGAGCTCTCTGGCTAACTAGGGAACCCACTGCTTAAGCCTCAATAAAGCTTGCCTTG
AGTGCTTCAAGTAGTGTGTGCCCGTCTGTTGTGTGACTCTGGTAACTAGAGATCCCTCAGACCCTTTTAG
TCAGTGTGGAAAATCTCTAGCAGGGCCCGTTTAAACCCGCTGATCAGCCTCGACTGTGCCTTCTAGTTGC
CAGCCATCTGTTGTTTGCCCCTCCCCCGTGCCTTCCTTGACCCTGGAAGGTGCCACTCCCACTGTCCTTT
CCTAATAAAATGAGGAAATTGCATCGCATTGTCTGAGTAGGTGTCATTCTATTCTGGGGGGTGGGGTGGG
GCAGGACAGCAAGGGGGAGGATTGGGAAGACAATAGCAGGCATGCTGGGGATGCGGTGGGCTCTATGGCT
TCTGAGGCGGAAAGAACCAGCTGGGGCTCTAGGGGGTATCCCC
[124 nt withheld, positions 5504-5627]
C
[91 nt withheld, positions 5629-5719]
A
[49 nt withheld, positions 5721-5769]
CCTTTGACGTTGGAGTCCACGTTCTTT
[37 nt withheld, positions 5797-5833]
ACCCTATCTCGGTCTATTCTTTTGATTTATAAGGGATTTTGCCGATTTCGGCCTATTGGTTAAAAAATGA
GCTGATTTAACAAAAATTTAACGCGAATTAATTCTGTGGAATGTGTGTCAGTTAGGGTGTGGAAAGTCCC
CAGGCTCCCCAGCAGGCAGAAGTATGCAAAGCATGCATCTCAATTAGTCAGCAACCAGGTGTGGAAAGTC
CCCAGGCTCCCCAGCAGGCAGAAGTATGCAAAGCATGCATCTCAATTAGTCAGCAACCATAGTCCCGCCC
CTAACTCCGCCCATCCCGCCCCTAACTCCGCCCAGTTCCGCCCATTCTCCGCCCCATGGCTGACTAATTT
TTTTTATTTATGCAGAGGCCGAGGCCGCCTCTGCCTCTGAGCTATTCCAGAAGTAGTGAGGAGGCTTTTT
TGGAGGCCTAGGCTTTTGCAAAAAGCTCCCGGGAGCTTGTATATCCATTTTCGGATCTGATCAGCACGTG
TTGACAATTAATCATCGGCATAGTATATCGGCATAGTATAATACGACAAGGTGAGGAACTAAACCATGGC
CAAGTTGACCAGTGCCGTTCCGGTGCTCACCGCGCGCGACGTCGCCGGAGCGGTCGAGTTCTGGACCGAC
CGGCTCGGGTTCTCCCGGGACTTCGTGGAGGACGACTTCGCCGGTGTGGTCCGGGACGACGTGACCCTGT
TCATCAGCGCGGTCCAGGACCAGGTGGTGCCGGACAACACCCTGGCCTGGGTGTGGGTGCGCGGCCTGGA
CGAGCTGTACGCCGAGTGGTCGGAGGTCGTGTCCACGAACTTCCGGGACGCCTCCGGGCCGGCCATGACC
GAGATCGGCGAGCAGCCGTGGGGGCGGGAGTTCGCCCTGCGCGACCCGGCCGGCAACTGCGTGCACTTCG
TGGCCGAGGAGCAGGACTGACACGTGCTACGAGATTTCGATTCCACCGCCGCCTTCTATGAAAGGTTGGG
CTTCGGAATCGTTTTCCGGGACGCCGGCTGGATGATCCTCCAGCGCGGGGATCTCATGCTGGAGTTCTTC
GCCCACCCCAACTTGTTTATTGCAGCTTATAATGGTTACAAATAAAGCAATAGCATCACAAATTTCACAA
ATAAAGCATTTTTTTCACTGCATTCTAGTTGTGGTTTGTCCAAACTCATCAATGTATCTTATCATGTCTG
TATACCGTCGACCTCTAGCTAGAGCTTGGCGTAATCATGGTCATAGCTGTTTCCTGTGTGAAATTGTTAT
CCGCTCACAATTCCACACAACATACGAGCCGGAAGCATAAAGTGTAAAGCCTGGGGTGCCTAATGAGTGA
GCTAACTCACATTAATTGCGTTGCGCTCACTGCCCGCTTTCCAGTCGGGAAACCTGTCGTGCCAGCTGCA
TTAATGAATCGGCCAACGCGCGGGGAGAGGCGGTTTGCGTATTGGGCGCTCTTCCGCTTCCTCGCTCACT
GACTCGCTGCGCTCGGTCGTTCGGCTGCGGCGAGCGGTATCAGCTCACTCAAAGGCGGTAATACGGTTAT
CCACAGAATCAGGGGATAACGCAGGAAAGAACATGTGAGCAAAAGGCCAGCAAAAGGCCAGGAACCGTAA
AAAGGCCGCGTTGCTGGCGTTTTTCCATAGGCTCCGCCCCCCTGACGAGCATCACAAAAATCGACGCTCA
AGTCAGAGGTGGCGAAACCCGACAGGACTATAAAGATACCAGGCGTTTCCCCCTGGAAGCTCCCTCGTGC
GCTCTCCTGTTCCGACCCTGCCGCTTACCGGATACCTGTCCGCCTTTCTCCCTTCGGGAAGCGTGGCGCT
TTCTCATAGCTCACGCTGTAGGTATCTCAGTTCGGTGTAGGTCGTTCGCTCCAAGCTGGGCTGTGTGCAC
GAACCCCCCGTTCAGCCCGACCGCTGCGCCTTATCCGGTAACTATCGTCTTGAGTCCAACCCGGTAAGAC
ACGACTTATCGCCACTGGCAGCAGCCACTGGTAACAGGATTAGCAGAGCGAGGTATGTAGGCGGTGCTAC
AGAGTTCTTGAAGTGGTGGCCTAACTACGGCTACACTAGAAGAACAGTATTTGGTATCTGCGCTCTGCTG
AAGCCAGTTACCTTCGGAAAAAGAGTTGGTAGCTCTTGATCCGGCAAACAAACCACCGCTGGTAGCGGTG
GTTTTTTTGTTTGCAAGCAGCAGATTACGCGCAGAAAAAAAGGATCTCAAGAAGATCCTTTGATCTTTTC
TACGGGGTCTGACGCTCAGTGGAACGAAAACTCACGTTAAGGGATTTTGGTCATGAGATTATCAAAAAGG
ATCTTCACCTAGATCCTTTTAAATTAAAAATGAAGTTTTAAATCAATCTAAAGTATATATGAGTAAACTT
GGTCTGACAGTTACCAATGCTTAATCAGTGAGGCACCTATCTCAGCGATCTGTCTATTTCGTTCATCCAT
AGTTGCCTGACTCCCCGTCGTGTAGATAACTACGATACGGGAGGGCTTACCATCTGGCCCCAGTGCTGCA
ATGATACCGCGAGACCCACGCTCACCGGCTCCAGATTTATCAGCAATAAACCAGCCAGCCGGAAGGGCCG
AGCGCAGAAGTGGTCCTGCAACTTTATCCGCCTCCATCCAGTCTATTAATTGTTGCCGGGAAGCTAGAGT
AAGTAGTTCGCCAGTTAATAGTTTGCGCAACGTTGTTGCCATTGCTACAGGCATCGTGGTGTCACGCTCG
TCGTTTGGTATGGCTTCATTCAGCTCCGGTTCCCAACGATCAAGGCGAGTTACATGATCCCCCATGTTGT
GCAAAAAAGCGGTTAGCTCCTTCGGTCCTCCGATCGTTGTCAGAAGTAAGTTGGCCGCAGTGTTATCACT
CATGGTTATGGCAGCACTGCATAATTCTCTTACTGTCATGCCATCCGTAAGATGCTTTTCTGTGACTGGT
GAGTACTCAACCAAGTCATTCTGAGAATAGTGTATGCGGCGACCGAGTTGCTCTTGCCCGGCGTCAATAC
GGGATAATACCGCGCCACATAGCAGAACTTTAAAAGTGCTCATCATTGGAAAACGTTCTTCGGGGCGAAA
ACTCTCAAGGATCTTACCGCTGTTGAGATCCAGTTCGATGTAACCCACTCGTGCACCCAACTGATCTTCA
GCATCTTTTACTTTCACCAGCGTTTCTGGGTGAGCAAAAACAGGAAGGCAAAATGCCGCAAAAAAGGGAA
TAAGGGCGACACGGAAATGTTGAATACTCATACTCTTCCTTTTTCAATATTATTGAAGCATTTATCAGGG
TTATTGTCTCATGAGCGGATACATATTTGAATGTATTTAGAAAAATAAACAAATAGGGGTTCCGCGCACA
TTTCCCCGAAAAGTGCCACCTGAC
Features (pLannotate 1.2.2; 31 found; start..end, strand, type, name):
     31..83      -  misc_feature   bom (fragment): basis of mobility region from pBR322
    238..617     +  enhancer       CMV enhancer: human cytomegalovirus immediate early enhancer
    618..817     +  promoter       CMV promoter: human cytomegalovirus (CMV) immediate early promoter
    835..1015    +  LTR            5' LTR (truncated): truncated 5' long terminal repeat (LTR) from HIV-1
   1062..1187    +  misc_feature   HIV-1 Ψ: packaging signal of human immunodeficiency virus type 1
   1171..1534    +  CDS            HIV-1 gag (fragment): gag protein from human immunodeficiency virus 1; gag
   1680..1913    +  misc_feature   RRE: The Rev response element (RRE) of HIV-1 allows for Rev-dependent mRNA export from the nucleus to the cytoplasm.
   2290..2390    +  CDS            Rev (fragment): human immunodeficiency virus 1 (HIV-1) Rev protein; rev; enhances nuclear export of unspliced and incompletely spliced viral mRNAs
   2440..2557    +  misc_feature   cPPT/CTS: central polypurine tract and central termination sequence of HIV-1
   2597..2769    +  protein_bind   tetracycline response element (fragment): contains seven copies of the tetracycline operator tetO tetracycline repressor TetR
   2787..2825    +  promoter       minimal CMV promoter: human cytomegalovirus (CMV) immediate early promoter
   2931..3881    +  CDS            SOX2: SOX2_HUMAN - Experimental evidence at protein level: Swiss-Prot protein existence level 1. Transcription factor that forms a trimeric complex with OCT4 on DNA and controls the expression of a number of genes involved in embryonic development such as YES1, FGF4, UTF1 and ZFP206 (By similarity). Binds to the proximal enhancer region of NANOG (By similarity). Critical for early embryogenesis and for embryonic stem cell pluripotency (PubMed:18035408). Downstream SRRT target that mediates the promotion of neural stem cell self-renewal (By similarity). Keeps neural cells undifferentiated by countera
   3885..3909    +  misc_feature   MCS (fragment): pBluescript multiple cloning site
   3909..4497    +  misc_feature   WPRE: woodchuck hepatitis virus posttranscriptional regulatory element
   4434..5015    +  CDS            nef (fragment): NEF_HV1H2 - Experimental evidence at protein level: Swiss-Prot protein existence level 1. Extracellular Nef protein targets CD4(+) T-lymphocytes for apoptosis by interacting with CXCR4 surface receptors. From Human immunodeficiency virus type 1 group M subtype B (isolate HXB2) (HIV-1).
   5022..5202    +  LTR            5' LTR (truncated): truncated 5' long terminal repeat (LTR) from HIV-1
   5234..5458    +  polyA_signal   bGH poly(A) signal: bovine growth hormone polyadenylation signal
   5462..5483    +  promoter       SV40 promoter (fragment): SV40 enhancer and early promoter
   5504..5932    +  rep_origin     f1 ori (sequence partly withheld): f1 bacteriophage origin of replication; arrow indicates direction of (+) strand synthesis
   5946..6275    +  promoter       SV40 promoter: SV40 enhancer and early promoter
   6323..6370    +  promoter       EM7 promoter: synthetic bacterial promoter&nbsp
   6389..6763    +  CDS            BleoR: antibiotic-binding protein; Sh ble from Streptoalloteichus hindustanus; confers resistance to bleomycin, phleomycin, and Zeocin™
   6773..6898    +  CDS            ble (fragment): BLE_KLEPN - Experimental evidence at protein level: Swiss-Prot protein existence level 1. Binding protein with a strong affinity to the bleomycin family of antibiotics. Binds to CL990; an antimitotic-antibiotic compound. From Klebsiella pneumoniae.
   6893..7014    +  polyA_signal   SV40 poly(A) signal: SV40 polyadenylation signal
   7087..7103    -  protein_bind   lac operator: The lac repressor binds to the lac operator to inhibit transcription in E. coli. This inhibition can be relieved by adding lactose or isopropyl-β-D-thiogalactopyranoside (IPTG). lac repressor encoded by lacI
   7111..7141    -  promoter       lac promoter: promoter for the E. coli lac operon
   7156..7177    -  protein_bind   CAP binding site: CAP binding activates transcription in the presence of cAMP. E. coli catabolite activator protein
   7190..7282    -  CDS            lacI (fragment): lac repressor; lacI; The lac repressor binds to the lac operator to inhibit transcription in E. coli. This inhibition can be relieved by adding lactose or isopropyl-β-D-thiogalactopyranoside (IPTG).
   7465..8053    -  rep_origin     ori: high-copy-number ColE1/pMB1/pBR322/pUC origin of replication
   8224..9084    -  CDS            AmpR: β-lactamase; bla; confers resistance to ampicillin, carbenicillin, and related antibiotics
   9085..9189    -  promoter       AmpR promoter: bla
