[The description below was written by a language model from this plasmid's Addgene catalogue record and pLannotate feature annotations shown in this document.]
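Description:
FU-tet-o-hSox2 is an HIV-1-based lentiviral transfer plasmid for doxycycline-inducible expression of human SOX2 in mammalian cells, built on the FUdeltaGW backbone. It is maintained in E. coli as a high-copy plasmid through a ColE1/pUC-type origin with ampicillin selection (AmpR), and a recombination-deficient strain is recorded for growth, as is usual for LTR-containing vectors. The backbone also carries an f1 origin and, outside the viral genome, an SV40/EM7-driven BleoR (Zeocin resistance) cassette with an SV40 polyadenylation signal.

Genomic RNA for packaging is transcribed from a CMV enhancer/promoter fused to a truncated 5' LTR. It includes the Ψ packaging signal with a gag fragment, the Rev response element for nuclear export, and the cPPT/CTS, which aids nuclear import of the proviral DNA. The internal expression cassette consists of a tetracycline response element (tetO repeats) joined to a minimal CMV promoter and driving the roughly 950 bp SOX2 coding sequence, which was inserted at EcoRI sites with no annotated tag. A WPRE follows to enhance transcript expression, then a truncated 3' LTR and a bGH polyadenylation signal. Because the promoter is silent without a tetracycline-controlled transactivator, the virus must be co-delivered with an rtTA-expressing vector.

The depositor's sequence and the repository's sequencing result have the same architecture. However, the sequenced record is about 125 nt shorter, and the response element is annotated there only as a fragment, which suggests fewer tetO repeats. According to the depositor's comments and the associated publication, the vector is used together with rtTA and matching OCT4, KLF4, NANOG and cMYC viruses to generate human induced pluripotent stem cells.
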