Addgene plasmid #19779: FU-tet-o-hSox2
Depositing lab: Konrad Hochedlinger. Depositing organization: Massachusetts General Hospital. Publication: A high-efficiency system for the generation and study of human induced pluripotent stem cells. Maherali N, Ahfeldt T, Rigamonti A, Utikal J, Cowan C, Hochedlinger K. Cell Stem Cell. 2008 Sep 11. 3(3):340-5. 10.1016/j.stem.2008.08.003 PubMed 18786420.
Backbone
  Vector backbone: FUdeltaGW
  Backbone size w/o insert (bp): 8400
  Vector type: Mammalian Expression, Lentiviral
Growth in bacteria
  Bacterial resistance: Ampicillin, 100 μg/mL
  Growth temperature: 37°C
  Growth strain: Stbl3
  Growth instructions: Stbl3
  Copy number: High Copy
Gene/Insert
  Gene/Insert name: Sox2
  Species: H. sapiens (human)
  Insert size (bp): 950
  Entrez Gene: SOX2 (a.k.a. ANOP3, MCOPS3)
  Cloning method: Restriction Enzyme; 5′ cloning site EcoRI (unknown if destroyed); 3′ cloning site EcoRI (unknown if destroyed)
  Sequencing primers: 5′ CMV-F
Terms and licenses: Academic/Nonprofit Terms; Industry Terms: Not Available to Industry
Depositor comments: From article, concerning viral infections: For a standard infection in a 35 mmdish (aprox 10^5 cells), 10 microL rtTA+5 microL factors (OCT4, SOX2, KLF4, and NANOG)+2 microL cMYC was used in an overnight infection supplemented with 6 microg/microL polybrene.
How to cite: FU-tet-o-hSox2 was a gift from Konrad Hochedlinger (Addgene plasmid # 19779 ; http://n2t.net/addgene:19779 ; RRID:Addgene_19779)
