>Addgene plasmid #19779 | FU-tet-o-hSox2 | addgene partial sequence | sequence record 25709 | 19779 with CMV-F
GCGCGTTTTGCCTGTACTGGGTCTCTCTGGTTAGACCAGATCTGAGCCTGGGAGCTCTCTGGCTAACTAG
GGAACCCACTGCTTAAGCCTCAATAAAGCTTGCCTTGAGTGCTTCAAGTAGTGTGTGCCCGTCTGTTGTG
TGACTCTGGTAACTAGAGATCCCTCAGACCCTTTTAGTCAGTGTGGAAAATCTCTAGCAGTGGCGCCCGA
ACAGGGACTTGAAAGCGAAAGGGAAACCAGAGGAGCTCTCTCGACGCANGACTCNGCTTGCTGAAGCGCG
CACGGNAAGAGGCGAGGGGCGGCGACTGGTGAGTACGCCNAAAATTTTGACTAGCGGAGGCTAGAAGGAG
AGAGATGGGTGCGAGAGCGTCAGTATTAANCGGGGGAGAATTAGATCGCGATGGGAAAAAATTCGGTTAA
GGCCAGGGGGAAAGAAAAAATATAAATTAAAACATATAGTATGGGCAAGCANGGAGCTAGAACGATTCGC
ANTTNATCCTGGNCTGTTANAAACATCANAAGGCTGTAGACNAATACTGGGACAGCTACNACCATCCCTT
CAGACANGATCAGAAGAACTNANATNNTTATATANTACAGTAGCNACNNTCTATTGTGTGCATCNAAGGA
TAGAGATNANAGACACNAANNAAGCTTTAGACNANATAGAGGAAGAGCAAAACAAAAGNNAGACCACCGC
ACAGCNNGCNNNCGCTGATCTNCNNACCTGGA
