>Addgene plasmid #19779 | FU-tet-o-hSox2 | addgene partial sequence | sequence record 25710 | 19779 with Futet-F 5'-CTCCATAGAAGACACCGGGA
ACATGATGGAGANGGAGCTGAAGCCGCCGGGCCCGCAGCAAACTTCGGGGGGCGGCGGCGGCAACTCCAC
CGCGGCGGCGGCCGGCGGCAACCAGAAAAACAGCCCGGACCGCGTCAAGCGGCCCATGAATGCCTTCATG
GTGTGGTCCCGCGGGCAGCGGCGCAAGATGGCCCAAGAGAACCCCAAGATGCACAACTCGGAGATCAGCA
AGCGCCTGGGCGCCGAGTGGAAACTTTTGTCGGAGACGGAGAAGCGGCCGTTCATCGACGAGGCTAAGCG
GCTGCGAGCGCTGCACATGAAGGAGCACCCGGATTATAAATACCGGCCCCGGCGGAAAACCAAGACGCTC
ATGAAGAAGGATAAGTACACGCTGCCCGGCGGGCTGCTGGCCCCCGGCGGCAATAGCATGGCGAGCGGGG
TCGGGGTGGGCGCCGGCCTGGGCGCGGGCGTGAACCAGCGCATGGACAGTTACGCGCACATGAACGGCTG
GAGCAACGGCAGCTACAGCATGATGCAGGACCAGCTGGGCTACCCGCANCACCCGGGCCTCAATGCGCAC
GGCGCAGCGCAGATGCAGCCCATGCACCGCTACGACGTGAGCGCCCCTGCAGTACAACTCCATGACCAGC
TCGCANANCTACATGAACNGCTCGCCCACCTACAGCATGTCCTACTCNCANCAN
